Addgene plasmid #185848: pAF9D94 (pAF10C6)
Purpose: Expressing artificial trans-repressor in Saccharomyces cerevisiae
Depositing lab: Claudia Vickers. Depositing organization: University of Queensland. Publication: Engineering eukaryote-like regulatory circuits to expand artificial control mechanisms for metabolic engineering in Saccharomyces cerevisiae. Peng B, Bandari NC, Lu Z, Howard CB, Scott C, Trau M, Dumsday G, Vickers CE. Commun Biol. 2022 Feb 16;5(1):135. doi: 10.1038/s42003-022-03070-z. PubMed 35173283.
Backbone
  Vector backbone: pRS414
  Vector type: Yeast Expression
Growth in bacteria
  Bacterial resistance: Ampicillin, 100 μg/mL
  Growth temperature: 37°C
  Growth strain: DH5alpha
  Copy number: High Copy
Gene/Insert
  Gene/Insert name: PHAC1>TetR>CYC8>PABF1
  Species: Synthetic
  Mutation: None
  Cloning method: Gibson Cloning
Terms and licenses: Academic/Nonprofit Terms; Industry Terms: Not Available to Industry
How to cite: pAF9D94 (pAF10C6) was a gift from Claudia Vickers (Addgene plasmid # 185848 ; http://n2t.net/addgene:185848 ; RRID:Addgene_185848)
