[The description below was written by a language model from this plasmid's Addgene catalogue record and pLannotate feature annotations shown in this document.]
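Description:
pAF9D94 (also listed as pAF10C6) is a yeast expression plasmid built on the pRS414 backbone, a low-copy centromeric shuttle vector for Saccharomyces cerevisiae. In yeast it is maintained by the CEN6/ARS element and selected through the TRP1 auxotrophic marker, which is driven by its own promoter. In E. coli it replicates at high copy from the ColE1/pUC-type origin under ampicillin selection (AmpR, β-lactamase). The usual pRS/pBluescript-derived remnants are also annotated. These include an f1 phage origin, a lacZα fragment with the lac promoter and operator, and T7 and T3 promoters flanking the cloning region.

The insert, assembled by Gibson cloning and recorded as PHAC1>TetR>CYC8>PABF1, encodes a synthetic trans-repressor. The feature table shows the E. coli tetR coding sequence followed on the same strand by the S. cerevisiae CYC8 (SSN6) coding sequence. This layout is consistent with a fusion that joins the tet operator-binding domain of TetR to a component of the Cyc8–Tup1 corepressor complex, which recruits histone deacetylases to create repressive chromatin. Such a protein would be expected to silence promoters engineered with tetO sites, and tetracycline-class ligands reduce TetR's affinity for its operator. The record does not describe the linker between the two parts.

The region upstream of tetR matches a dubious yeast ORF and presumably corresponds to the HAC1 promoter named in the insert. The ABF1 promoter element named at the end of the insert is not annotated, and no terminator is annotated either. The sequence is labelled a partial NGS result. The stated purpose is expressing this artificial repressor in yeast, as part of engineered eukaryote-like regulatory circuits for metabolic engineering.
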