Features (pLannotate 1.2.2; 20 found; start..end, strand, type, name):
    194..212     -  promoter       T7 promoter: promoter for bacteriophage T7 RNA polymerase
    220..375     +  CDS            lacZα (fragment): LacZα fragment of β-galactosidase; lacZ fragment
    379..807     +  rep_origin     f1 ori (sequence partly withheld): f1 bacteriophage origin of replication; arrow indicates direction of (+) strand synthesis
    835..886     -  misc_feature   bom (fragment): basis of mobility region from pBR322
    940..1611    -  CDS            TRP1: TRPF_YEAST - Experimental evidence at protein level: Swiss-Prot protein existence level 1. From Saccharomyces cerevisiae (strain ATCC 204508 / S288c) (Baker's yeast).
   1612..1759    -  promoter       TRP1 promoter: S. cerevisiae TRP1
   1897..1946    -  misc_feature   bom (fragment): basis of mobility region from pBR322
   2048..2083    -  CDS            rop (fragment): Rop protein, which maintains plasmids at low copy number; rop
   2151..2654    -  misc_feature   CEN/ARS: S. cerevisiae CEN6 centromere fused to an autonomously replicating sequence
   2691..2795    +  promoter       AmpR promoter: bla
   2796..3656    +  CDS            AmpR: β-lactamase; bla; confers resistance to ampicillin, carbenicillin, and related antibiotics
   3827..4415    +  rep_origin     ori: high-copy-number ColE1/pMB1/pBR322/pUC origin of replication
   4598..4690    +  CDS            lacI (fragment): lac repressor; lacI; The lac repressor binds to the lac operator to inhibit transcription in E. coli. This inhibition can be relieved by adding lactose or isopropyl-β-D-thiogalactopyranoside (IPTG).
   4703..4724    +  protein_bind   CAP binding site: CAP binding activates transcription in the presence of cAMP. E. coli catabolite activator protein
   4739..4769    +  promoter       lac promoter: promoter for the E. coli lac operon
   4777..4793    +  protein_bind   lac operator: The lac repressor binds to the lac operator to inhibit transcription in E. coli. This inhibition can be relieved by adding lactose or isopropyl-β-D-thiogalactopyranoside (IPTG). lac repressor encoded by lacI
   4838..4856    +  promoter       T3 promoter: promoter for bacteriophage T3 RNA polymerase
   5067..5372    +  CDS            YFD2_YEAST: Protein uncertain: Swiss-Prot protein existence level 5. From Saccharomyces cerevisiae (strain ATCC 204508 / S288c) (Baker's yeast).
   5383..6003    +  CDS            tetR: TETR2_ECOLX - Experimental evidence at protein level: Swiss-Prot protein existence level 1. TetR is the repressor of the tetracycline resistance element; its N-terminal region forms a helix-turn-helix structure and binds DNA. Binding of tetracycline to TetR reduces the repressor affinity for the tetracycline resistance gene (tetA) promoter operator sites. From Escherichia coli.
   6178..8982    +  CDS            CYC8: CYC8_YEAST - Also known as CRT8, SSN6. Experimental evidence at protein level: Swiss-Prot protein existence level 1. Acts as component of the CYC8-TUP1 corepressor complex which is involved in the repression of many genes in a wide variety of physiological processes including heme-regulated and catabolite repressed genes. May also be involved in the derepression of at least some target genes. The complex is recruited to target genes by interaction with DNA-bound transcriptional repressors, like MATALPHA2, MIG1, RFX1 and SKO1. The complex recruits histone deacetylases to produce a repressive ch
>Addgene plasmid #185848 | pAF9D94 (pAF10C6) | addgene full sequence | sequence record 370754 | Addgene Partial NGS Result
TGCAGGATACCCAGTTGAGAAGACGAGCTATTTTTCTCATGTTTCTTTTGTTTATTCACTTTTCTATACT
TTTTCTTTTCTATTGAAATATATATTATATCTTATGTATGTTTTTTTGTATTATAAACAAGCAAATTTCG
TCTTGCCATTTACCTTCTGATATTAATCACATGTATATCGGGCCCCAATTCGCCCTATAGTGAGTCGTAT
TACGCGCGCTCACTGGCCGTCGTTTTACAACGTCGTGACTGGGAAAACCCTGGCGTTACCCAACTTAATC
GCCTTGCAGCACATCCCCCTTTCGCCAGCTGGCGTAATAGCGAAGAGGCCCGCACCGATCGCCCTTCCCA
ACAGTTGCGCAGCCTGAATGGCGAATGG
[124 nt withheld, positions 379-502]
C
[91 nt withheld, positions 504-594]
A
[49 nt withheld, positions 596-644]
CCTTTGACGTTGGAGTCCACGTTCTTT
[37 nt withheld, positions 672-708]
ACCCTATCTCGGTCTATTCTTTTGATTTATAAGGGATTTTGCCGATTTCGGCCTATTGGTTAAAAAATGA
GCTGATTTAACAAAAATTTAACGCGAATTTTAACAAAATATTAACGCTTACAATTTCCTGATGCGGTATT
TTCTCCTTACGCATCTGTGCGGTATTTCACACCGCATAGATCGGCAAGTGCACAAACAATACTTAAATAA
ATACTACTCAGTAATAACCTATTTCTTAGCATTTTTGACGAAATTTGCTATTTTGTTAGAGTCTTTTACA
CCATTTGTCTCCACACCTCCGCTTACATCAACACCAATAACGCCATTTAATCTAAGCGCATCACCAACAT
TTTCTGGCGTCAGTCCACCAGCTAACATAAAATGTAAGCTTTCGGGGCTCTCTTGCCTTCCAACCCAGTC
AGAAATCGAGTTCCAATCCAAAAGTTCACCTGTCCCACCTGCTTCTGAATCAAACAAGGGAATAAACGAA
TGAGGTTTCTGTGAAGCTGCACTGAGTAGTATGTTGCAGTCTTTTGGAAATACGAGTCTTTTAATAACTG
GCAAACCGAGGAACTCTTGGTATTCTTGCCACGACTCATCTCCATGCAGTTGGACGATATCAATGCCGTA
ATCATTGACCAGAGCCAAAACATCCTCCTTAGGTTGATTACGAAACACGCCAACCAAGTATTTCGGAGTG
CCTGAACTATTTTTATATGCTTTTACAAGACTTGAAATTTTCCTTGCAATAACCGGGTCAATTGTTCTCT
TTCTATTGGGCACACATATAATACCCAGCAAGTCAGCATCGGAATCCAAAGCACATTCTGCGGCCTCTGT
GCTCTGCAAGCCGCAAACTTTCACCAATGGACCAGAACTACCTGTGAAATTAATAACAGACATACTCCAA
GCTGCCTTTGTGTGCTTAATCACGTATACTCACGTGCTCAATAGTCACCAATGCCCTCCCTCTTGGCCCT
CTCCTTTTCTTTTTTCGACCGAATTAATTCTTAATCGGCAAAAAAAGAAAAGCTCCGGATCAAGATTGTA
CGTAAGGTGACAAGCTATTTTTCAATAAAGAATATCTTCCACTACTGCCATCTGGCGTCATAACTGCAAA
GTACACATATATTACGATGCTGTTCTATTAAATGCTTCCTATATTATATATATAGTAATGTCGTGATCTA
TGGTGCACTCTCAGTACAATCTGCTCTGATGCCGCATAGTTAAGCCAGCCCCGACACCCGCCAACACCCG
CTGACGCGCCCTGACGGGCTTGTCTGCTCCCGGCATCCGCTTACAGACAAGCTGTGACCGTCTCCGGGAG
CTGCATGTGTCAGAGGTTTTCACCGTCATCACCGAAACGCGCGAGACGAAAGGGCCTCGTGATACGCCTA
TTTTTATAGGTTAATGTCATGATAATAATGGTTTCTTAGACGGATCGCTTGCCTGTAACTTACACGCGCC
TCGTATCTTTTAATGATGGAATAATTTGGGAATTTACTCTGTGTTTATTTATTTTTATGTTTTGTATTTG
GATTTTAGAAAGTAAATAAAGAAGGTAGAAGAGTTACGGAATGAAGAAAAAAAAATAAACAAAGGTTTAA
AAAATTTCAACAAAAAGCGTACTTTACATATATATTTATTAGACAAGAAAAGCAGATTAAATAGATATAC
ATTCGATTAACGATAAGTAAAATGTAAAATCACAGGATTTTCGTGTGTGGTCTTCTACACAGACAAGATG
AAACAATTCGGCATTAATACCTGAGAGCAGGAAGAGCAAGATAAAAGGTAGTATTTGTTGGCGATCCCCC
TAGAGTCTTTTACATCTTCGGAAAACAAAAACTATTTTTTCTTTAATTTCTTTTTTTACTTTCTATTTTT
AATTTATATATTTATATTAAAAAATTTAAATTATAATTATTTTTATAGCACGTGATGAAAAGGACCCAGG
TGGCACTTTTCGGGGAAATGTGCGCGGAACCCCTATTTGTTTATTTTTCTAAATACATTCAAATATGTAT
CCGCTCATGAGACAATAACCCTGATAAATGCTTCAATAATATTGAAAAAGGAAGAGTATGAGTATTCAAC
ATTTCCGTGTCGCCCTTATTCCCTTTTTTGCGGCATTTTGCCTTCCTGTTTTTGCTCACCCAGAAACGCT
GGTGAAAGTAAAAGATGCTGAAGATCAGTTGGGTGCACGAGTGGGTTACATCGAACTGGATCTCAACAGC
GGTAAGATCCTTGAGAGTTTTCGCCCCGAAGAACGTTTTCCAATGATGAGCACTTTTAAAGTTCTGCTAT
GTGGCGCGGTATTATCCCGTATTGACGCCGGGCAAGAGCAACTCGGTCGCCGCATACACTATTCTCAGAA
TGACTTGGTTGAGTACTCACCAGTCACAGAAAAGCATCTTACGGATGGCATGACAGTAAGAGAATTATGC
AGTGCTGCCATAACCATGAGTGATAACACTGCGGCCAACTTACTTCTGACAACGATCGGAGGACCGAAGG
AGCTAACCGCTTTTTTGCACAACATGGGGGATCATGTAACTCGCCTTGATCGTTGGGAACCGGAGCTGAA
TGAAGCCATACCAAACGACGAGCGTGACACCACGATGCCTGTAGCAATGGCAACAACGTTGCGCAAACTA
TTAACTGGCGAACTACTTACTCTAGCTTCCCGGCAACAATTAATAGACTGGATGGAGGCGGATAAAGTTG
CAGGACCACTTCTGCGCTCGGCCCTTCCGGCTGGCTGGTTTATTGCTGATAAATCTGGAGCCGGTGAGCG
TGGGTCTCGCGGTATCATTGCAGCACTGGGGCCAGATGGTAAGCCCTCCCGTATCGTAGTTATCTACACG
ACGGGGAGTCAGGCAACTATGGATGAACGAAATAGACAGATCGCTGAGATAGGTGCCTCACTGATTAAGC
ATTGGTAACTGTCAGACCAAGTTTACTCATATATACTTTAGATTGATTTAAAACTTCATTTTTAATTTAA
AAGGATCTAGGTGAAGATCCTTTTTGATAATCTCATGACCAAAATCCCTTAACGTGAGTTTTCGTTCCAC
TGAGCGTCAGACCCCGTAGAAAAGATCAAAGGATCTTCTTGAGATCCTTTTTTTCTGCGCGTAATCTGCT
GCTTGCAAACAAAAAAACCACCGCTACCAGCGGTGGTTTGTTTGCCGGATCAAGAGCTACCAACTCTTTT
TCCGAAGGTAACTGGCTTCAGCAGAGCGCAGATACCAAATACTGTTCTTCTAGTGTAGCCGTAGTTAGGC
CACCACTTCAAGAACTCTGTAGCACCGCCTACATACCTCGCTCTGCTAATCCTGTTACCAGTGGCTGCTG
CCAGTGGCGATAAGTCGTGTCTTACCGGGTTGGACTCAAGACGATAGTTACCGGATAAGGCGCAGCGGTC
GGGCTGAACGGGGGGTTCGTGCACACAGCCCAGCTTGGAGCGAACGACCTACACCGAACTGAGATACCTA
CAGCGTGAGCTATGAGAAAGCGCCACGCTTCCCGAAGGGAGAAAGGCGGACAGGTATCCGGTAAGCGGCA
GGGTCGGAACAGGAGAGCGCACGAGGGAGCTTCCAGGGGGAAACGCCTGGTATCTTTATAGTCCTGTCGG
GTTTCGCCACCTCTGACTTGAGCGTCGATTTTTGTGATGCTCGTCAGGGGGGCGGAGCCTATGGAAAAAC
GCCAGCAACGCGGCCTTTTTACGGTTCCTGGCCTTTTGCTGGCCTTTTGCTCACATGTTCTTTCCTGCGT
TATCCCCTGATTCTGTGGATAACCGTATTACCGCCTTTGAGTGAGCTGATACCGCTCGCCGCAGCCGAAC
GACCGAGCGCAGCGAGTCAGTGAGCGAGGAAGCGGAAGAGCGCCCAATACGCAAACCGCCTCTCCCCGCG
CGTTGGCCGATTCATTAATGCAGCTGGCACGACAGGTTTCCCGACTGGAAAGCGGGCAGTGAGCGCAACG
CAATTAATGTGAGTTAGCTCACTCATTAGGCACCCCAGGCTTTACACTTTATGCTTCCGGCTCGTATGTT
GTGTGGAATTGTGAGCGGATAACAATTTCACACAGGAAACAGCTATGACCATGATTACGCCAAGCGCGCA
ATTAACCCTCACTAAAGGGAACAAAAGCTGGAGCTCTACAATGAAAACAACACCAAGCTGCCAAAAGCTG
TATATTAAAGTTAAAGCTCCCTCATTTTTAGTAAGGACGCTTTCTTTTCCCACAAAAGGGACGAGGAAAA
AAAGAAAAACCTGGAAATATAGTCACGTGACATGAATAAACAAGACCTAGGGCAATATGGAAAAAGAAGC
TAGGATAAAAATACATTTATGAGGGTTGTAAGGCAAAGTGGCTCAGCATTAAGTAGGGCTAAAAAGAGTC
GCAAATATACATCGTACCGAGTGATGAACGTGGTTTTGAACACCTTGTTCTCTTTTGTTCTCGCTCCCTA
CATTCACTATATATTAGAAGAAATTTCACCTCAATGGACAACTCGAGAAATGAATACAGAAATATGTTTT
TTAGCGAAATTTTCCTTTCTTCTTGTCTTCTTGTTTTATTTAAACTTCCAAGGCTTTAACTCAGTGTCAA
ACATAACAACCTCCTCCTCCCCCACCTACGACAACAACCGCCACTCCGCGGATCATGTCCAGATTGGATA
AGTCCAAGGTTATTAACTCTGCCTTGGAATTGTTGAACGAAGTTGGTATTGAAGGTTTGACCACTAGAAA
GTTGGCTCAAAAATTGGGTGTTGAACAACCTACCTTGTACTGGCATGTTAAGAACAAAAGAGCTTTGTTG
GACGCTTTGGCCATTGAAATGTTGGATAGACATCATACCCATTTCTGTCCATTGGAAGGTGAATCATGGC
AAGATTTCTTGAGAAACAACGCCAAGTCTTTCAGATGTGCTTTGTTGTCTCATAGAGATGGTGCTAAAGT
TCACTTGGGTACTAGACCAACTGAAAAGCAATACGAAACTTTGGAAAACCAGTTGGCTTTCTTGTGTCAA
CAAGGTTTCTCTTTAGAAAACGCCTTGTATGCTTTGTCTGCTGTTGGTCATTTTACCTTGGGTTGTGTTT
TGGAAGATCAAGAACATCAAGTCGCCAAAGAAGAAAGGGAAACTCCAACTACTGATTCTATGCCACCATT
ATTGAGACAAGCCATTGAGTTGTTTGATCATCAAGGTGCTGAACCAGCTTTTTTGTTTGGTTTGGAATTG
ATCATCTGCGGTTTGGAGAAACAGTTGAAATGTGAATCTGGCTCCGGTACCGGTGGTGGTACTCCAGCTG
CTGCTTCTACTTTGGAATCTAGATGTACCCCACCTAAGAAGAAAAGAAAGGTTGCTAGCAATCCGGGCGG
TGAACAAACAATAATGGAACAACCCGCTCAACAGCAACAACAACAGCAACAACAACAGCAGCAACAGCAA
CAGCAGGCAGCAGTTCCTCAGCAGCCACTCGACCCATTAACACAATCAACTGCGGAAACTTGGCTCTCCA
TTGCTTCTTTGGCAGAAACCCTTGGTGATGGCGACAGGGCCGCAATGGCATATGACGCCACTTTACAGTT
CAATCCCTCATCTGCAAAGGCTTTAACATCTTTGGCTCACTTGTACCGTTCCAGAGACATGTTCCAAAGA
GCTGCAGAATTATATGAAAGAGCACTTTTGGTAAATCCCGAACTATCAGATGTGTGGGCTACTTTAGGTC
ATTGTTATCTGATGCTGGATGATCTGCAAAGAGCTTACAATGCCTATCAACAGGCTCTCTACCACCTCAG
TAATCCCAACGTACCGAAATTATGGCATGGAATCGGCATTCTTTATGACAGATATGGTTCGCTCGACTAT
GCCGAAGAAGCTTTTGCCAAAGTTTTGGAATTGGACCCTCATTTTGAAAAGGCAAACGAAATTTACTTCA
GACTAGGTATTATTTATAAACATCAGGGTAAATGGTCTCAAGCTTTGGAATGCTTCAGATACATTATCCC
TCAACCTCCTGCTCCCTTGCAGGAGTGGGACATATGGTTTCAGTTGGGTAGTGTTTTGGAGAGTATGGGA
GAGTGGCAAGGTGCGAAGGAAGCCTACGAGCATGTCTTGGCTCAAAATCAACATCATGCCAAAGTATTAC
AACAATTAGGTTGTCTTTACGGTATGAGTAACGTACAATTTTATGACCCTCAAAAGGCATTGGATTATCT
TCTAAAGTCGTTAGAAGCAGATCCCTCCGATGCCACTACATGGTACCATCTCGGTAGAGTGCATATGATT
AGAACAGATTATACTGCCGCATATGATGCTTTCCAACAAGCTGTTAATAGAGATTCAAGAAACCCTATCT
TTTGGTGCTCAATCGGTGTTTTATATTACCAAATTTCTCAATACAGAGACGCCTTAGACGCGTACACAAG
AGCCATAAGATTAAATCCTTATATTAGTGAAGTTTGGTACGATCTAGGTACTCTTTACGAAACTTGTAAC
AACCAATTATCTGACGCCCTTGATGCGTATAAGCAAGCTGCAAGACTGGACGTAAATAATGTTCACATAA
GAGAAAGATTAGAAGCTTTAACAAAGCAGTTAGAAAACCCAGGCAATATAAACAAATCGAACGGTGCGCC
AACGAATGCCTCTCCTGCCCCACCTCCTGTGATTTTACAACCTACCTTACAACCTAATGATCAAGGAAAT
CCTTTGAACACTAGAATTTCAGCCCAATCTGCCAATGCTACTGCTTCAATGGTACAACAACAGCATCCTG
CTCAACAAACGCCTATTAACTCTTCTGCAACAATGTACAGTAATGGAGCTTCCCCTCAATTACAAGCTCA
AGCTCAAGCTCAAGCTCAAGCACAAGCTCAAGCACAAGCACAAGCTCAAGCACAAGCACAAGCACAAGCG
CAAGCACAAGCACAAGCACAGGCGCAAGCACAGGCACAAGCACAAGCACAAGCACATGCACAAGCGCAAG
CACAAGCACAAGCACAGGCACAAGCACAAGCACAGGCGCAGGCACAACAACAACAACAACAACAGCAACA
ACAACAACAACAACAACAACAACAACAACAACAACAACAACAACAACAACAACAACAGCAGCAGCAATTA
CAGCCCCTACCAAGACAACAGCTGCAGCAAAAGGGAGTTTCTGTGCAAATGTTAAATCCTCAACAAGGGC
AACCATATATCACACAGCCAACAGTCATACAAGCTCACCAACTGCAACCATTTTCTACACAAGCTATGGA
ACATCCGCAAAGCTCTCAACTGCCACCTCAACAGCAACAACTACAATCTGTTCAACATCCACAACAACTT
CAAGGCCAGCCTCAAGCCCAAGCTCCCCAACCTTTAATCCAGCATAACGTGGAACAGAACGTTTTACCTC
AAAAGAGATACATGGAAGGTGCAATCCACACTTTAGTAGATGCCGCCGTATCCAGTAGCACCCACACAGA
GAATAACACAAAGTCTCCTCGTCAACCAACCCATGCCATTCCAACGCAAGCTCCCGCAACAGGAATAACG
AACGCTGAACCACAGGTAAAGAAGCAAAAGTTGAACTCTCCAAATTCAAACATCAACAAATTAGTAAATA
CTGCTACTTCCATTGAAGAAAATGCAAAATCTGAGGTGAGCAACCAATCGCCAGCAGTAGTGGAGTCTAA
TACCAATAATACTTCACAAGAAGAAAAACCTGTAAAAGCAAACTCAATACCTTCAGTAATTGGCGCACAG
GAACCTCCACAGGAAGCTAGTCCTGCTGAAGAAGCTACCAAAGCAGCTTCTGTTTCTCCTTCTACAAAAC
CGCTTAATACGGAACCAGAGTCATCTAGTGTCCAACCAACTGTATCATCAGAAAGTTCAACAACAAAAGC
AAATGACCAAAGCACTGCTGAGACCATAGAACTTTCTACTGCTACTGTTCCTGCAGAAGCAAGCCCTGTA
GAAGACGAAGTAAGACAGCATTCTAAAGAGGAAAACGGCACAACTGAAGCATCTGCACCTTCTACTGAAG
AGGCGGAGCCAGCAGCTTCCAGAGATGCTGAAAAACAACAAGATGAAACCGCTGCTACAACGATAACTGT
AATCAAACCTACTTTGGAAACAATGGAAACAGTGAAAGAGGAGGCCAAAATGCGTGAGGAAGAGCAAACA
TCTCAAGAAAAATCCCCACAGGAGAACACACTTCCAAGAGAAAATGTAGTAAGGCAAGTGGAAGAAGATG
AAAACTACGACGACTAACC
